Addgene plasmid #75985: CAMK1G gRNA (BRDN0001147776)
Purpose: 3rd generation lentiviral gRNA plasmid targeting human CAMK1G
Depositing lab: John Doench & David Root. Depositing organization: Broad Institute. Publication: Optimized sgRNA design to maximize activity and minimize off-target effects of CRISPR-Cas9. Doench JG, Fusi N, Sullender M, Hegde M, Vaimberg EW, Donovan KF, Smith I, Tothova Z, Wilen C, Orchard R, Virgin HW, Listgarten J, Root DE. Nat Biotechnol. 2016 Jan 18. doi: 10.1038/nbt.3437. PubMed 26780180.
Backbone
  Vector backbone: lentiGuide-Puro
  Backbone manufacturer: Zhang Lab (Addgene plasmid # 52963)
  Vector type: Mammalian Expression, Lentiviral, CRISPR
  Selectable markers: Puromycin
Growth in bacteria
  Bacterial resistance: Ampicillin, 100 μg/mL
  Growth temperature: 37°C
  Growth strain: DH5alpha
  Copy number: High Copy
Gene/Insert
  Gene/Insert name: CAMK1G (alt names: CAMK1G; NM_020439.2)
  gRNA/shRNA sequence: GGACGATGCCATTCTCATGT
  Species: H. sapiens (human)
  Entrez Gene: CAMK1G (a.k.a. CLICK3, CLICKIII, VWS1)
  Promoter: hU6
  Cloning method: Unknown
  Sequencing primers: 5′ U6-F; 3′ pS2-R
Terms and licenses: Academic/Nonprofit Terms; Industry Terms: Not Available to Industry
Depositor comments: The gRNA was designed to target the following Genbank reference sequence(s): NM_020439.2. Note that this plasmid does NOT contain Cas9. It should be used in conjunction with lentiCas9-Blast (Addgene #52962) or otherwise with cell lines already expressing Cas9. Browse the full kinome gRNA library at http://www.addgene.org/pooled-library/broadgpp-human-kinome/ or visit http://www.broadinstitute.org/rnai/public/ for detailed protocols and information.
How to cite: CAMK1G gRNA (BRDN0001147776) was a gift from John Doench & David Root (Addgene plasmid # 75985 ; http://n2t.net/addgene:75985 ; RRID:Addgene_75985)
