[The description below was written by a language model from this plasmid's Addgene catalogue record and pLannotate feature annotations shown in this document.]
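Description:
CAMK1G gRNA (BRDN0001147776) is a third-generation lentiviral CRISPR guide plasmid built on the lentiGuide-Puro backbone and designed to target the human CAMK1G gene, which is also known as CLICK3, CLICKIII or VWS1. It is maintained in E. coli through a high-copy ColE1/pUC-type origin with ampicillin resistance (AmpR). The backbone also carries an f1 ori, an SV40 origin and poly(A) signal, and leftover lac, T7 and T3 cloning-vector elements.

The transfer cassette begins with an RSV promoter fused to a truncated HIV-1 5' LTR, which makes genomic RNA production Tat-independent. This is followed by the Ψ packaging signal with an adjoining gag fragment, and then the RRE for Rev-dependent nuclear export. A human U6 RNA polymerase III promoter drives the CAMK1G-specific spacer, which is joined to the Streptococcus pyogenes guide RNA scaffold. A cPPT/CTS element follows the guide unit. Downstream, the EF-1α core promoter with its intron A expresses puromycin N-acetyltransferase, so transduced mammalian cells can be selected with puromycin. A WPRE enhances transcript expression, and the self-inactivating ΔU3 3' LTR closes the provirus and disables LTR promoter activity after integration.

The plasmid does not encode Cas9. It therefore has to be paired with a separate Cas9 vector, such as a blasticidin-selectable lentiviral Cas9 construct, or used in cells that already express Cas9. The guide was designed against a CAMK1G reference transcript and corresponds to a member of a human kinome gRNA library. It suits stable lentiviral delivery for knocking out CAMK1G in human cells. The cloning method is not recorded.
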