Features (pLannotate 1.2.2; 29 found; start..end, strand, type, name):
     14..80      +  CDS            small t antigen (fragment): SV40 (simian virus 40) small t antigen
    106..317     +  promoter       EF-1α core promoter: core promoter for human elongation factor EF-1α
    318..1256    +  intron         EF-1α intron A: intron upstream of the start codon of human EF-1α
   1278..1877    +  CDS            PuroR (fragment): puromycin N-acetyltransferase; pac from Streptomyces; confers resistance to puromycin
   1893..2481    +  misc_feature   WPRE: woodchuck hepatitis virus posttranscriptional regulatory element
   2532..2551    +  misc_feature   cPPT/CTS (fragment): central polypurine tract and central termination sequence of HIV-1
   2553..2786    +  LTR            3' LTR (ΔU3): self-inactivating 3' long terminal repeat (LTR) from HIV-1
   2864..2985    +  polyA_signal   SV40 poly(A) signal: SV40 polyadenylation signal
   3025..3160    +  rep_origin     SV40 ori: SV40 origin of replication
   3181..3199    -  promoter       T7 promoter: promoter for bacteriophage T7 RNA polymerase
   3207..3362    +  CDS            lacZα (fragment): LacZα fragment of β-galactosidase; lacZ fragment
   3367..3795    +  rep_origin     f1 ori (sequence partly withheld): f1 bacteriophage origin of replication; arrow indicates direction of (+) strand synthesis
   3848..3952    +  promoter       AmpR promoter: bla
   3953..4813    +  CDS            AmpR: β-lactamase; bla; confers resistance to ampicillin, carbenicillin, and related antibiotics
   4984..5572    +  rep_origin     ori: high-copy-number ColE1/pMB1/pBR322/pUC origin of replication
   5755..5847    +  CDS            lacI (fragment): lac repressor; lacI; The lac repressor binds to the lac operator to inhibit transcription in E. coli. This inhibition can be relieved by adding lactose or isopropyl-β-D-thiogalactopyranoside (IPTG).
   5860..5881    +  protein_bind   CAP binding site: CAP binding activates transcription in the presence of cAMP. E. coli catabolite activator protein
   5896..5926    +  promoter       lac promoter: promoter for the E. coli lac operon
   5934..5950    +  protein_bind   lac operator: The lac repressor binds to the lac operator to inhibit transcription in E. coli. This inhibition can be relieved by adding lactose or isopropyl-β-D-thiogalactopyranoside (IPTG). lac repressor encoded by lacI
   5995..6013    +  promoter       T3 promoter: promoter for bacteriophage T3 RNA polymerase
   6041..6267    +  promoter       RSV promoter: Rous sarcoma virus enhancer/promoter
   6268..6448    +  LTR            5' LTR (truncated): truncated 5' long terminal repeat (LTR) from HIV-1
   6495..6620    +  misc_feature   HIV-1 Ψ: packaging signal of human immunodeficiency virus type 1
   6604..6967    +  CDS            HIV-1 gag (fragment): gag protein from human immunodeficiency virus 1; gag
   7113..7346    +  misc_feature   RRE: The Rev response element (RRE) of HIV-1 allows for Rev-dependent mRNA export from the nucleus to the cytoplasm.
   7723..7749    +  CDS            Rev (fragment): human immunodeficiency virus 1 (HIV-1) Rev protein; rev; enhances nuclear export of unspliced and incompletely spliced viral mRNAs
   7753..7993    +  promoter       U6 promoter: RNA polymerase III promoter for human U6 snRNA
   8023..8098    +  misc_RNA       gRNA scaffold: guide RNA scaffold for the Streptococcus pyogenes CRISPR/Cas9 system
   8154..8271    +  misc_feature   cPPT/CTS: central polypurine tract and central termination sequence of HIV-1
>Addgene plasmid #75985 | CAMK1G gRNA (BRDN0001147776) | addgene full sequence | sequence record 184958 | Addgene Assembled Sequence
CCCGGGTGCAAAGATGGATAAAGTTTTAAACAGAGAGGAATCTTTGCAGCTAATGGACCTTCTAGGTCTT
GAAAGGAGTGGGAATTGGCTCCGGTGCCCGTCAGTGGGCAGAGCGCACATCGCCCACAGTCCCCGAGAAG
TTGGGGGGAGGGGTCGGCAATTGATCCGGTGCCTAGAGAAGGTGGCGCGGGGTAAACTGGGAAAGTGATG
TCGTGTACTGGCTCCGCCTTTTTCCCGAGGGTGGGGGAGAACCGTATATAAGTGCAGTAGTCGCCGTGAA
CGTTCTTTTTCGCAACGGGTTTGCCGCCAGAACACAGGTAAGTGCCGTGTGTGGTTCCCGCGGGCCTGGC
CTCTTTACGGGTTATGGCCCTTGCGTGCCTTGAATTACTTCCACCTGGCTGCAGTACGTGATTCTTGATC
CCGAGCTTCGGGTTGGAAGTGGGTGGGAGAGTTCGAGGCCTTGCGCTTAAGGAGCCCCTTCGCCTCGTGC
TTGAGTTGAGGCCTGGCCTGGGCGCTGGGGCCGCCGCGTGCGAATCTGGTGGCACCTTCGCGCCTGTCTC
GCTGCTTTCGATAAGTCTCTAGCCATTTAAAATTTTTGATGACCTGCTGCGACGCTTTTTTTCTGGCAAG
ATAGTCTTGTAAATGCGGGCCAAGATCTGCACACTGGTATTTCGGTTTTTGGGGCCGCGGGCGGCGACGG
GGCCCGTGCGTCCCAGCGCACATGTTCGGCGAGGCGGGGCCTGCGAGCGCGGCCACCGAGAATCGGACGG
GGGTAGTCTCAAGCTGGCCGGCCTGCTCTGGTGCCTGGCCTCGCGCCGCCGTGTATCGCCCCGCCCTGGG
CGGCAAGGCTGGCCCGGTCGGCACCAGTTGCGTGAGCGGAAAGATGGCCGCTTCCCGGCCCTGCTGCAGG
GAGCTCAAAATGGAGGACGCGGCGCTCGGGAGAGCGGGCGGGTGAGTCACCCACACAAAGGAAAAGGGCC
TTTCCGTCCTCAGCCGTCGCTTCATGTGACTCCACGGAGTACCGGGCGCCGTCCAGGCACCTCGATTAGT
TCTCGAGCTTTTGGAGTACGTCGTCTTTAGGTTGGGGGGAGGGGTTTTATGCGATGGAGTTTCCCCACAC
TGAGTGGGTGGAGACTGAAGTTAGGCCAGCTTGGCACTTGATGTAATTCTCCTTGGAATTTGCCCTTTTT
GAGTTTGGATCTTGGTTCATTCTCAAGCCTCAGACAGTGGTTCAAAGTTTTTTTCTTCCATTTCAGGTGT
CGTGACGTACGGCCACCATGACCGAGTACAAGCCCACGGTGCGCCTCGCCACCCGCGACGACGTCCCCAG
GGCCGTACGCACCCTCGCCGCCGCGTTCGCCGACTACCCCGCCACGCGCCACACCGTCGATCCGGACCGC
CACATCGAGCGGGTCACCGAGCTGCAAGAACTCTTCCTCACGCGCGTCGGGCTCGACATCGGCAAGGTGT
GGGTCGCGGACGACGGCGCCGCCGTGGCGGTCTGGACCACGCCGGAGAGCGTCGAAGCGGGGGCGGTGTT
CGCCGAGATCGGCCCGCGCATGGCCGAGTTGAGCGGTTCCCGGCTGGCCGCGCAGCAACAGATGGAAGGC
CTCCTGGCGCCGCACCGGCCCAAGGAGCCCGCGTGGTTCCTGGCCACCGTCGGAGTCTCGCCCGACCACC
AGGGCAAGGGTCTGGGCAGCGCCGTCGTGCTCCCCGGAGTGGAGGCGGCCGAGCGCGCCGGGGTGCCCGC
CTTCCTGGAGACCTCCGCGCCCCGCAACCTCCCCTTCTACGAGCGGCTCGGCTTCACCGTCACCGCCGAC
GTCGAGGTGCCCGAAGGACCGCGCACCTGGTGCATGACCCGCAAGCCCGGTGCCTGAACGCGTTAAGTCG
ACAATCAACCTCTGGATTACAAAATTTGTGAAAGATTGACTGGTATTCTTAACTATGTTGCTCCTTTTAC
GCTATGTGGATACGCTGCTTTAATGCCTTTGTATCATGCTATTGCTTCCCGTATGGCTTTCATTTTCTCC
TCCTTGTATAAATCCTGGTTGCTGTCTCTTTATGAGGAGTTGTGGCCCGTTGTCAGGCAACGTGGCGTGG
TGTGCACTGTGTTTGCTGACGCAACCCCCACTGGTTGGGGCATTGCCACCACCTGTCAGCTCCTTTCCGG
GACTTTCGCTTTCCCCCTCCCTATTGCCACGGCGGAACTCATCGCCGCCTGCCTTGCCCGCTGCTGGACA
GGGGCTCGGCTGTTGGGCACTGACAATTCCGTGGTGTTGTCGGGGAAATCATCGTCCTTTCCTTGGCTGC
TCGCCTGTGTTGCCACCTGGATTCTGCGCGGGACGTCCTTCTGCTACGTCCCTTCGGCCCTCAATCCAGC
GGACCTTCCTTCCCGCGGCCTGCTGCCGGCTCTGCGGCCTCTTCCGCGTCTTCGCCTTCGCCCTCAGACG
AGTCGGATCTCCCTTTGGGCCGCCTCCCCGCGTCGACTTTAAGACCAATGACTTACAAGGCAGCTGTAGA
TCTTAGCCACTTTTTAAAAGAAAAGGGGGGACTGGAAGGGCTAATTCACTCCCAACGAAGACAAGATCTG
CTTTTTGCTTGTACTGGGTCTCTCTGGTTAGACCAGATCTGAGCCTGGGAGCTCTCTGGCTAACTAGGGA
ACCCACTGCTTAAGCCTCAATAAAGCTTGCCTTGAGTGCTTCAAGTAGTGTGTGCCCGTCTGTTGTGTGA
CTCTGGTAACTAGAGATCCCTCAGACCCTTTTAGTCAGTGTGGAAAATCTCTAGCAGTACGTATAGTAGT
TCATGTCATCTTATTATTCAGTATTTATAACTTGCAAAGAAATGAATATCAGAGAGTGAGAGGAACTTGT
TTATTGCAGCTTATAATGGTTACAAATAAAGCAATAGCATCACAAATTTCACAAATAAAGCATTTTTTTC
ACTGCATTCTAGTTGTGGTTTGTCCAAACTCATCAATGTATCTTATCATGTCTGGCTCTAGCTATCCCGC
CCCTAACTCCGCCCATCCCGCCCCTAACTCCGCCCAGTTCCGCCCATTCTCCGCCCCATGGCTGACTAAT
TTTTTTTATTTATGCAGAGGCCGAGGCCGCCTCGGCCTCTGAGCTATTCCAGAAGTAGTGAGGAGGCTTT
TTTGGAGGCCTAGGGACGTACCCAATTCGCCCTATAGTGAGTCGTATTACGCGCGCTCACTGGCCGTCGT
TTTACAACGTCGTGACTGGGAAAACCCTGGCGTTACCCAACTTAATCGCCTTGCAGCACATCCCCCTTTC
GCCAGCTGGCGTAATAGCGAAGAGGCCCGCACCGATCGCCCTTCCCAACAGTTGCGCAGCCTGAATGGCG
AATGGG
[124 nt withheld, positions 3367-3490]
C
[91 nt withheld, positions 3492-3582]
A
[49 nt withheld, positions 3584-3632]
CCTTTGACGTTGGAGTCCACGTTCTTT
[37 nt withheld, positions 3660-3696]
ACCCTATCTCGGTCTATTCTTTTGATTTATAAGGGATTTTGCCGATTTCGGCCTATTGGTTAAAAAATGA
GCTGATTTAACAAAAATTTAACGCGAATTTTAACAAAATATTAACGCTTACAATTTAGGTGGCACTTTTC
GGGGAAATGTGCGCGGAACCCCTATTTGTTTATTTTTCTAAATACATTCAAATATGTATCCGCTCATGAG
ACAATAACCCTGATAAATGCTTCAATAATATTGAAAAAGGAAGAGTATGAGTATTCAACATTTCCGTGTC
GCCCTTATTCCCTTTTTTGCGGCATTTTGCCTTCCTGTTTTTGCTCACCCAGAAACGCTGGTGAAAGTAA
AAGATGCTGAAGATCAGTTGGGTGCACGAGTGGGTTACATCGAACTGGATCTCAACAGCGGTAAGATCCT
TGAGAGTTTTCGCCCCGAAGAACGTTTTCCAATGATGAGCACTTTTAAAGTTCTGCTATGTGGCGCGGTA
TTATCCCGTATTGACGCCGGGCAAGAGCAACTCGGTCGCCGCATACACTATTCTCAGAATGACTTGGTTG
AGTACTCACCAGTCACAGAAAAGCATCTTACGGATGGCATGACAGTAAGAGAATTATGCAGTGCTGCCAT
AACCATGAGTGATAACACTGCGGCCAACTTACTTCTGACAACGATCGGAGGACCGAAGGAGCTAACCGCT
TTTTTGCACAACATGGGGGATCATGTAACTCGCCTTGATCGTTGGGAACCGGAGCTGAATGAAGCCATAC
CAAACGACGAGCGTGACACCACGATGCCTGTAGCAATGGCAACAACGTTGCGCAAACTATTAACTGGCGA
ACTACTTACTCTAGCTTCCCGGCAACAATTAATAGACTGGATGGAGGCGGATAAAGTTGCAGGACCACTT
CTGCGCTCGGCCCTTCCGGCTGGCTGGTTTATTGCTGATAAATCTGGAGCCGGTGAGCGTGGGTCTCGCG
GTATCATTGCAGCACTGGGGCCAGATGGTAAGCCCTCCCGTATCGTAGTTATCTACACGACGGGGAGTCA
GGCAACTATGGATGAACGAAATAGACAGATCGCTGAGATAGGTGCCTCACTGATTAAGCATTGGTAACTG
TCAGACCAAGTTTACTCATATATACTTTAGATTGATTTAAAACTTCATTTTTAATTTAAAAGGATCTAGG
TGAAGATCCTTTTTGATAATCTCATGACCAAAATCCCTTAACGTGAGTTTTCGTTCCACTGAGCGTCAGA
CCCCGTAGAAAAGATCAAAGGATCTTCTTGAGATCCTTTTTTTCTGCGCGTAATCTGCTGCTTGCAAACA
AAAAAACCACCGCTACCAGCGGTGGTTTGTTTGCCGGATCAAGAGCTACCAACTCTTTTTCCGAAGGTAA
CTGGCTTCAGCAGAGCGCAGATACCAAATACTGTTCTTCTAGTGTAGCCGTAGTTAGGCCACCACTTCAA
GAACTCTGTAGCACCGCCTACATACCTCGCTCTGCTAATCCTGTTACCAGTGGCTGCTGCCAGTGGCGAT
AAGTCGTGTCTTACCGGGTTGGACTCAAGACGATAGTTACCGGATAAGGCGCAGCGGTCGGGCTGAACGG
GGGGTTCGTGCACACAGCCCAGCTTGGAGCGAACGACCTACACCGAACTGAGATACCTACAGCGTGAGCT
ATGAGAAAGCGCCACGCTTCCCGAAGGGAGAAAGGCGGACAGGTATCCGGTAAGCGGCAGGGTCGGAACA
GGAGAGCGCACGAGGGAGCTTCCAGGGGGAAACGCCTGGTATCTTTATAGTCCTGTCGGGTTTCGCCACC
TCTGACTTGAGCGTCGATTTTTGTGATGCTCGTCAGGGGGGCGGAGCCTATGGAAAAACGCCAGCAACGC
GGCCTTTTTACGGTTCCTGGCCTTTTGCTGGCCTTTTGCTCACATGTTCTTTCCTGCGTTATCCCCTGAT
TCTGTGGATAACCGTATTACCGCCTTTGAGTGAGCTGATACCGCTCGCCGCAGCCGAACGACCGAGCGCA
GCGAGTCAGTGAGCGAGGAAGCGGAAGAGCGCCCAATACGCAAACCGCCTCTCCCCGCGCGTTGGCCGAT
TCATTAATGCAGCTGGCACGACAGGTTTCCCGACTGGAAAGCGGGCAGTGAGCGCAACGCAATTAATGTG
AGTTAGCTCACTCATTAGGCACCCCAGGCTTTACACTTTATGCTTCCGGCTCGTATGTTGTGTGGAATTG
TGAGCGGATAACAATTTCACACAGGAAACAGCTATGACCATGATTACGCCAAGCGCGCAATTAACCCTCA
CTAAAGGGAACAAAAGCTGGAGCTGCAAGCTTAATGTAGTCTTATGCAATACTCTTGTAGTCTTGCAACA
TGGTAACGATGAGTTAGCAACATGCCTTACAAGGAGAGAAAAAGCACCGTGCATGCCGATTGGTGGAAGT
AAGGTGGTACGATCGTGCCTTATTAGGAAGGCAACAGACGGGTCTGACATGGATTGGACGAACCACTGAA
TTGCCGCATTGCAGAGATATTGTATTTAAGTGCCTAGCTCGATACATAAACGGGTCTCTCTGGTTAGACC
AGATCTGAGCCTGGGAGCTCTCTGGCTAACTAGGGAACCCACTGCTTAAGCCTCAATAAAGCTTGCCTTG
AGTGCTTCAAGTAGTGTGTGCCCGTCTGTTGTGTGACTCTGGTAACTAGAGATCCCTCAGACCCTTTTAG
TCAGTGTGGAAAATCTCTAGCAGTGGCGCCCGAACAGGGACTTGAAAGCGAAAGGGAAACCAGAGGAGCT
CTCTCGACGCAGGACTCGGCTTGCTGAAGCGCGCACGGCAAGAGGCGAGGGGCGGCGACTGGTGAGTACG
CCAAAAATTTTGACTAGCGGAGGCTAGAAGGAGAGAGATGGGTGCGAGAGCGTCAGTATTAAGCGGGGGA
GAATTAGATCGCGATGGGAAAAAATTCGGTTAAGGCCAGGGGGAAAGAAAAAATATAAATTAAAACATAT
AGTATGGGCAAGCAGGGAGCTAGAACGATTCGCAGTTAATCCTGGCCTGTTAGAAACATCAGAAGGCTGT
AGACAAATACTGGGACAGCTACAACCATCCCTTCAGACAGGATCAGAAGAACTTAGATCATTATATAATA
CAGTAGCAACCCTCTATTGTGTGCATCAAAGGATAGAGATAAAAGACACCAAGGAAGCTTTAGACAAGAT
AGAGGAAGAGCAAAACAAAAGTAAGACCACCGCACAGCAAGCGGCCGCTGATCTTCAGACCTGGAGGAGG
AGATATGAGGGACAATTGGAGAAGTGAATTATATAAATATAAAGTAGTAAAAATTGAACCATTAGGAGTA
GCACCCACCAAGGCAAAGAGAAGAGTGGTGCAGAGAGAAAAAAGAGCAGTGGGAATAGGAGCTTTGTTCC
TTGGGTTCTTGGGAGCAGCAGGAAGCACTATGGGCGCAGCGTCAATGACGCTGACGGTACAGGCCAGACA
ATTATTGTCTGGTATAGTGCAGCAGCAGAACAATTTGCTGAGGGCTATTGAGGCGCAACAGCATCTGTTG
CAACTCACAGTCTGGGGCATCAAGCAGCTCCAGGCAAGAATCCTGGCTGTGGAAAGATACCTAAAGGATC
AACAGCTCCTGGGGATTTGGGGTTGCTCTGGAAAACTCATTTGCACCACTGCTGTGCCTTGGAATGCTAG
TTGGAGTAATAAATCTCTGGAACAGATTTGGAATCACACGACCTGGATGGAGTGGGACAGAGAAATTAAC
AATTACACAAGCTTAATACACTCCTTAATTGAAGAATCGCAAAACCAGCAAGAAAAGAATGAACAAGAAT
TATTGGAATTAGATAAATGGGCAAGTTTGTGGAATTGGTTTAACATAACAAATTGGCTGTGGTATATAAA
ATTATTCATAATGATAGTAGGAGGCTTGGTAGGTTTAAGAATAGTTTTTGCTGTACTTTCTATAGTGAAT
AGAGTTAGGCAGGGATATTCACCATTATCGTTTCAGACCCACCTCCCAACCCCGAGGGGACCCAGAGAGG
GCCTATTTCCCATGATTCCTTCATATTTGCATATACGATACAAGGCTGTTAGAGAGATAATTAGAATTAA
TTTGACTGTAAACACAAAGATATTAGTACAAAATACGTGACGTAGAAAGTAATAATTTCTTGGGTAGTTT
GCAGTTTTAAAATTATGTTTTAAAATGGACTATCATATGCTTACCGTAACTTGAAAGTATTTCGATTTCT
TGGCTTTATATATCTTGTGGAAAGGACGAAACACCGGGACGATGCCATTCTCATGTGTTTTAGAGCTAGA
AATAGCAAGTTAAAATAAGGCTAGTCCGTTATCAACTTGAAAAAGTGGCACCGAGTCGGTGCTTTTTTAA
GCTTGGCGTAACTAGATCTTGAGACAAATGGCAGTATTCATCCACAATTTTAAAAGAAAAGGGGGGATTG
GGGGGTACAGTGCAGGGGAAAGAATAGTAGACATAATAGCAACAGACATACAAACTAAAGAATTACAAAA
ACAAATTACAAAAATTCAAAATTTTCGGGTTTATTACAGGGACAGCAGAGATCCACTTTGGCGCCGGCTC
GAGGGGG
