>Addgene plasmid #75985 | CAMK1G gRNA (BRDN0001147776) | depositor partial sequence | sequence record 143445 | Target Sequence
GGACGATGCCATTCTCATGT
