>Addgene plasmid #75985 | CAMK1G gRNA (BRDN0001147776) | addgene partial sequence | sequence record 184957 | hU6-F
ACGTGACGTAGAAAGTAATAATTTCTTGGGTAGTTTGCAGTTTTAAAATTATGTTTTAAAATGGACTATC
ATATGCTTACCGTAACTTGAAAGTATTTCGATTTCTTGGCTTTATATATCTTGTGGAAAGGACGAAACAC
CGGGACGATGCCATTCTCATGTGTTTTAGAGCTAGAAATAGCAAGTTAAAATAAGGCTAGTCCGTTATCA
ACTTGAAAAAGTGGCACCGAGTCGGTGCTTTTTTAAGCTTGGCGTAACTAGATCTTGAGACAAATGGCAG
TATTCATCCACAATTTTAAAAGAAAAGGGGGGATTGGGGGGTACAGTGCAGGGGAAAGAATAGTAGACAT
AATAGCAACAGACATACAAACTAAAGAATTACAAAAACAAATTACAAAAATTCAAAATTTTCGGGTTTAT
TACAGGGACAGCAGAGATCCACTTTGGCGCCGGCTCGAGGGGGCCCGGGTGCAAAGATGGATAAAGTTTT
AAACAGAGAGGAATCTTTGCAGCTAATGGACCTTCTAGGTCTTGAAAGGAGTGGGAATTGGCTCCGGTGC
CCGTCAGTGG
